Addgene plasmid #242182: XLone-UCE intron 3' deletion
Purpose: Express doxycycline inducible UCE intron 3' deletion of CRNDE in mammalian cells
Depositing lab: Joshua Mendell. Depositing organization: University of Texas Southwestern Medical Center. Publication: An ultraconserved snoRNA-like element in long noncoding RNA CRNDE promotes ribosome biogenesis and cell proliferation. Lee JS, Dan T, Zhang H, Cheng Y, Rehfeld F, Brugarolas J, Mendell JT. Mol Cell. 2025 Apr 17;85(8):1543-1560.e10. doi: 10.1016/j.molcel.2025.03.006. Epub 2025 Apr 3. PubMed 40185099.
Backbone
  Vector backbone: XLone-tTA-MCS
  Vector type: Mammalian Expression
Growth in bacteria
  Bacterial resistance: Ampicillin, 100 μg/mL
  Growth temperature: 37°C
  Growth strain: DH5alpha
  Copy number: High Copy
Gene/Insert
  Gene/Insert name: CRNDE UCE intron with 3' deletion
  Species: H. sapiens (human)
  Entrez Gene: CRNDE (a.k.a. CRNDEP, LINC00180, NCRNA00180, PNAS-108, lincIRX5)
  Promoter: TRE3GS
  Cloning method: Gibson Cloning
Terms and licenses: Academic/Nonprofit Terms; Industry Terms: Not Available to Industry
How to cite: XLone-UCE intron 3' deletion was a gift from Joshua Mendell (Addgene plasmid # 242182 ; http://n2t.net/addgene:242182 ; RRID:Addgene_242182)
