[The description below was written by a language model from this plasmid's Addgene catalogue record and pLannotate feature annotations shown in this document.]
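Description:
XLone-UCE intron 3' deletion is a mammalian expression plasmid built on the XLone-tTA-MCS backbone for doxycycline-regulated expression of a mutant fragment of the human long noncoding RNA CRNDE. The insert, introduced by Gibson cloning, is the CRNDE intron carrying the ultraconserved element (UCE), with a deletion at its 3' end. It sits downstream of the TRE3GS promoter, a third-generation Tet-responsive promoter modified to remove binding sites for endogenous mammalian transcription factors. The insert itself is not annotated in the feature table, but it presumably occupies the large unannotated stretch between the TRE3GS promoter and an SV40 polyadenylation signal.

A second cassette on the opposite strand makes the system self-contained. An EF-1α core promoter drives a tetracycline-controlled transactivator, annotated as an rtTA3 fragment with a VP16-derived minimal activation domain repeat, followed by the blasticidin S deaminase gene and a second SV40 poly(A) signal. This arrangement would allow blasticidin selection of cells that carry the construct. The backbone name refers to tTA, whereas the annotation matches a reverse transactivator; the stated purpose says only that expression is doxycycline inducible, which fits an rtTA-type activator. How the transactivator and BSD coding regions are linked is not annotated.

In bacteria the plasmid is maintained at high copy through a ColE1/pUC-type origin and selected with ampicillin via β-lactamase. Residual lacZα, lac promoter/operator, bom and rop fragments are cloning-vector remnants. The construct appears intended as a deletion mutant for dissecting which parts of the UCE-containing intron are needed for CRNDE function, alongside the intact version.
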