Features (pLannotate 1.2.2; 18 found; start..end, strand, type, name):
      9..376     +  promoter       TRE3GS promoter: 3rd-generation Tet-responsive promoter that can be activated by binding of Tet-On® 3G, modified to eliminate binding sites for endogenous mammalian transcription factors
   3081..3215    -  polyA_signal   SV40 poly(A) signal: SV40 polyadenylation signal
   3532..3689    +  CDS            lacZα (fragment): LacZα fragment of β-galactosidase; lacZ fragment
   3695..3794    -  misc_feature   bom (fragment): basis of mobility region from pBR322
   3896..3931    -  CDS            rop (fragment): Rop protein, which maintains plasmids at low copy number; rop
   4026..4130    +  promoter       AmpR promoter: bla
   4131..4991    +  CDS            AmpR: β-lactamase; bla; confers resistance to ampicillin, carbenicillin, and related antibiotics
   5162..5750    +  rep_origin     ori: high-copy-number ColE1/pMB1/pBR322/pUC origin of replication
   5933..6025    +  CDS            lacI (fragment): lac repressor; lacI; The lac repressor binds to the lac operator to inhibit transcription in E. coli. This inhibition can be relieved by adding lactose or isopropyl-β-D-thiogalactopyranoside (IPTG).
   6038..6059    +  protein_bind   CAP binding site: CAP binding activates transcription in the presence of cAMP. E. coli catabolite activator protein
   6074..6104    +  promoter       lac promoter: promoter for the E. coli lac operon
   6112..6128    +  protein_bind   lac operator: The lac repressor binds to the lac operator to inhibit transcription in E. coli. This inhibition can be relieved by adding lactose or isopropyl-β-D-thiogalactopyranoside (IPTG). lac repressor encoded by lacI
   6416..6497    -  polyA_signal   SV40 poly(A) signal: SV40 polyadenylation signal
   6520..6603    -  CDS            large T antigen (fragment): large T antigen from SV40 (simian virus 40)
   6614..7012    -  CDS            BSD: blasticidin S deaminase; Aspergillus terreus BSD; confers resistance to blasticidin
   7085..7195    -  CDS            VP48: 3 tandem repeats of the minimal activation domain of herpes simplex virus VP16 (Cheng et al., 2013)
   7125..7822    -  CDS            rtTA3 (fragment): reverse tetracycline transactivator 3 activates expression from Tet-responsive promoters in the presence of doxycycline
   7875..8086    -  promoter       EF-1α core promoter: core promoter for human elongation factor EF-1α
>Addgene plasmid #242182 | XLone-UCE intron 3' deletion | addgene full sequence | sequence record 483917 | Addgene NGS Result
ATCACCTCGAGTTTACTCCCTATCAGTGATAGAGAACGTATGAAGAGTTTACTCCCTATCAGTGATAGAG
AACGTATGCAGACTTTACTCCCTATCAGTGATAGAGAACGTATAAGGAGTTTACTCCCTATCAGTGATAG
AGAACGTATGACCAGTTTACTCCCTATCAGTGATAGAGAACGTATCTACAGTTTACTCCCTATCAGTGAT
AGAGAACGTATATCCAGTTTACTCCCTATCAGTGATAGAGAACGTATAAGCTTTGCTTATGTAAACCAGG
GCGCCTATAAAAGAGTGCTGATTTTTTGAGTAAACTTCAATTCCACAACACTTTTGTCTTATACCAACTT
TCCGTACCACTTCCTACCCTCGTAAAGGTACCAGTCTGCAATTCATAATGGAGCTACTGTACTGGCTATT
GGAAGGAGGAGATTCTGAAGATAAGGAGGTAATATTATCTCTTTTAAAAGAATACTTTCCTCTGTAATCC
TGAATCTTTATTACATGTAAGAACTTTGTGCAGTAGACAGCAATTTCTTTGAATTTGGTATATGGAAACA
ATTTTATTTTCCTCTGCTAAGTTTTTGAGCCTGCCTCTTCTAGTGCCATGGACTGCATTGGTAGAGCTGA
GAAATATCATTTAGCCATACTCAGCACCCTTAAAATAGCTTCTTTCTGAGAATTAGATCTGTGAAGGTGT
CCTGCACAGTTCTTGTAGATGTCATTTTAGTTTGTGGTTGACGTGCATGCATTTAGCATGTTGCTTAACC
GTCCTCATTCGCCTCCCAGTTCTTTGTTGCCTTCATTTGGGGGGATGTGTTTTCTGCTGGATGATTTACT
GCTAGACATGACCAAACTCTGAGTATAAGACTTGGTGTTTGGCAGCTGGTTCCAGTGCTCTGCTGAGAAG
TAGTTGGGCCCAGCCTGGGGCATTGTAGTGTCCTGGAGGCCGGGAGCTCCTGCACAGGGGTTCTTTTCCT
GGTTCAGAGCCTTAGGTGCCTTTCCACTTTTCACGTAATCTTTTCCTAGGTTGGCTTGCTGCTTACTTTG
CAGCTGTTGCAGGGATTCACATGGAATGGAGGGCTCCCTTTTATTGTGGATTATTTCTTTGATAATTTAC
CCATGTGCTTTTTCATTTTCAAAAACCCAGTGGTGTTTAAGAATGAAAGATTCTTGAAGAACAAAAATTG
GGTTAAATTTGTATCTATCAGAAAAGATTCTATCCTCTGATGCTATGTAGGCACATTGAATATGCAGGCT
AAATTAAAAACAGAGTAAAACCTTTTTATAATATGCCAATTACTATATCTAAGAATGTTTATACAGGCTG
AAATTTTGTAATGGTATTTATATCTGTTTTCCTTTTTAAGGAAAATAATATACTTTTCTAGGCATCAAAA
ATATCTGCCCCTTTCACTAATGCTGATGTACCACCTTCCCCCAACCCCCAACGCTAAATTTGACTGGCTT
AAAAACATCTGCCCCCTGAACTATATCTGGGGAGGAATATTAATAAAACAATGAAGGACTTCATGGTGTC
TAGTTATATAATTAGGAAATTGGTTAGAAACGTGGCTAAAACCAGTTTCTTTCATTAAAAGAACTAGTGT
ACATTTAAAAACAAAAACCTTCAGGAAAAAGACTCTTTGATCTTTAAGTCAAATAGTATTTTTGGTTAAC
ACAGCAGGAAGGGGAAATATACCAATTTCAGATTCTTTTATTTATGCCTAAGTAGAGGTTGTAAGCAGCT
AAGGAAGTGATTAAAATGTAGTCTAGTAAAAAATGGTGCTGATTACTTGGAAAGCAGTTTACATTTGCAA
AAAAATTCAGTATTATGACCTTCACCAACTTTTACACATCATATACTTGGGTTATTACTTATGGTATAGC
TTGTGTATGGAATGCAAGGGTATTTTCAAATTGACTAGGTCTTGCTGGTCATCTTAAAATATGTTACAAT
ATTACAAAATTGAAATGTAATATTTTTTAATAGAAGGAAAATATAAATTTAATATCTGGGCAATTGAGAC
CTTTAAACTTACTTTAAAAGTATGATCTTGATGTATATGATACTGTTTTGTCTTTGCTATATTAACAGAA
TTAGAGGGGTGTTCTGCAATTCAAATACCTTATATATTCCAAATTTTATTCTCTATAATGGACTTTTAAA
ATAAAAGGTATATGTGCTTCAAGAGGGCAAAATTTGAATCATGAGCTAATTTGCTAAGCATCAGATTATA
GAAAAGCATCCTTGATTAATTTGGAACTGTGAAAGGGGGCGGGTAAAACTGTTTTCTGCAGAAATTTACT
AGTGCAGCAACCATTTAAATTAAATGTTTGTTAACATAATAGTGATGGCATTTTCTCCTCCCCCTCCTTG
TGGTTTTGTCCAACTAGATGTTACAGTGGCAGTTGCACTGACTGTTAAGTGTTTAAATGATGACACCATT
ATGTGAAGTGATTTTGAAATGAGAGATTCCAGCCAAGAATTACATCTGCTCCCATCTCCTTCAAATCATA
CTCTCTGGCAGTACAGATTATGATTGATTTGTTTGTGACAGATTGCAGGAAACAGTCATTGATTTTTCAA
TATTTTACCTTAAAATTATTTACAGTTGTAACCATGGGGAGGTATTTTCATGGGCTGTCAGCCCCTGAAA
GACTAGGATAATATTCCCTGCTCTCTGACAAGACAAATTACCTGTAATGAGTGCAGTAGCTGAAGGGTAT
ACTTTTATTTTAAAATATGTCAATAACCCCAGTGACTAAACGAATATTGATTTAGCATAATGAAGCCTGA
GTAACGTGAAAATGAGCTTTTTCAAGGGGCATGGTAAAGTCTTTCTTTTTAGCTGGTTGTAAGAAGCTTT
TGATTCTTTTCAGCCAGCTGGTAGGAATATACTAGTAGACCACCTCCCCTGCGAGCTAAGCTGGACAGCC
AATGACGGGTAAGAGAGTGACATTTTTCACTAACCTAAGACAGGAGGGCCGTCAGAGCTACTGCCTAATC
CAAAGACGGGTAAAAGTGATAAAAATGTATCACTCCAACCTAAGACAGGCGCAGCTTCCGAGGGATTTGA
GATCCAGACATGATAAGATACATTGATGAGTTTGGACAAACCAAAACTAGAATGCAGTGAAAAAAATGCC
TTATTTGTGAAATTTGTGATGCTATTGCCTTATTTGTAACCATTATAAGCTGCAATAAACAAGTTTGATA
TCTATAACAAGAAAATATATATATAATAAGTTATCACGTAAGTAGAACATGAAATAACAATATAATTATC
GTATGAGTTAAATCTTAAAAGTCACGTAAAAGATAATCATGCGTCATTTTGACTCACGCGGTCGTTATAG
TTCAAAATCAGTGACACTTACCGCATTGACAAGCACGCCTCACGGGAGCTCCAAGCGGCGACTGAGATGT
CCTAAATGCACAGCGACGGATTCGCGCTATTTAGAAAGAGAGAGCAATATTTCAAGAATGCATGCGTCAA
TTTTACGCAGACTATCTTTCTAGGGTTAAGAATTCACTGGCCGTCGTTTTACAACGTCGTGACTGGGAAA
ACCCTGGCGTTACCCAACTTAATCGCCTTGCAGCACATCCCCCTTTCGCCAGCTGGCGTAATAGCGAAGA
GGCCCGCACCGATCGCCCTTCCCAACAGTTGCGCAGCCTGAATGGCGAATGGCGCCTGATGCGGTATTTT
CTCCTTACGCATCTGTGCGGTATTTCACACCGCATATGGTGCACTCTCAGTACAATCTGCTCTGATGCCG
CATAGTTAAGCCAGCCCCGACACCCGCCAACACCCGCTGACGCGCCCTGACGGGCTTGTCTGCTCCCGGC
ATCCGCTTACAGACAAGCTGTGACCGTCTCCGGGAGCTGCATGTGTCAGAGGTTTTCACCGTCATCACCG
AAACGCGCGAGACGAAAGGGCCTCGTGATACGCCTATTTTTATAGGTTAATGTCATGATAATAATGGTTT
CTTAGACGTCAGGTGGCACTTTTCGGGGAAATGTGCGCGGAACCCCTATTTGTTTATTTTTCTAAATACA
TTCAAATATGTATCCGCTCATGAGACAATAACCCTGATAAATGCTTCAATAATATTGAAAAAGGAAGAGT
ATGAGTATTCAACATTTCCGTGTCGCCCTTATTCCCTTTTTTGCGGCATTTTGCCTTCCTGTTTTTGCTC
ACCCAGAAACGCTGGTGAAAGTAAAAGATGCTGAAGATCAGTTGGGTGCACGAGTGGGTTACATCGAACT
GGATCTCAACAGCGGTAAGATCCTTGAGAGTTTTCGCCCCGAAGAACGTTTTCCAATGATGAGCACTTTT
AAAGTTCTGCTATGTGGCGCGGTATTATCCCGTATTGACGCCGGGCAAGAGCAACTCGGTCGCCGCATAC
ACTATTCTCAGAATGACTTGGTTGAGTACTCACCAGTCACAGAAAAGCATCTTACGGATGGCATGACAGT
AAGAGAATTATGCAGTGCTGCCATAACCATGAGTGATAACACTGCGGCCAACTTACTTCTGACAACGATC
GGAGGACCGAAGGAGCTAACCGCTTTTTTGCACAACATGGGGGATCATGTAACTCGCCTTGATCGTTGGG
AACCGGAGCTGAATGAAGCCATACCAAACGACGAGCGTGACACCACGATGCCTGTAGCAATGGCAACAAC
GTTGCGCAAACTATTAACTGGCGAACTACTTACTCTAGCTTCCCGGCAACAATTAATAGACTGGATGGAG
GCGGATAAAGTTGCAGGACCACTTCTGCGCTCGGCCCTTCCGGCTGGCTGGTTTATTGCTGATAAATCTG
GAGCCGGTGAGCGTGGGTCTCGCGGTATCATTGCAGCACTGGGGCCAGATGGTAAGCCCTCCCGTATCGT
AGTTATCTACACGACGGGGAGTCAGGCAACTATGGATGAACGAAATAGACAGATCGCTGAGATAGGTGCC
TCACTGATTAAGCATTGGTAACTGTCAGACCAAGTTTACTCATATATACTTTAGATTGATTTAAAACTTC
ATTTTTAATTTAAAAGGATCTAGGTGAAGATCCTTTTTGATAATCTCATGACCAAAATCCCTTAACGTGA
GTTTTCGTTCCACTGAGCGTCAGACCCCGTAGAAAAGATCAAAGGATCTTCTTGAGATCCTTTTTTTCTG
CGCGTAATCTGCTGCTTGCAAACAAAAAAACCACCGCTACCAGCGGTGGTTTGTTTGCCGGATCAAGAGC
TACCAACTCTTTTTCCGAAGGTAACTGGCTTCAGCAGAGCGCAGATACCAAATACTGTTCTTCTAGTGTA
GCCGTAGTTAGGCCACCACTTCAAGAACTCTGTAGCACCGCCTACATACCTCGCTCTGCTAATCCTGTTA
CCAGTGGCTGCTGCCAGTGGCGATAAGTCGTGTCTTACCGGGTTGGACTCAAGACGATAGTTACCGGATA
AGGCGCAGCGGTCGGGCTGAACGGGGGGTTCGTGCACACAGCCCAGCTTGGAGCGAACGACCTACACCGA
ACTGAGATACCTACAGCGTGAGCTATGAGAAAGCGCCACGCTTCCCGAAGGGAGAAAGGCGGACAGGTAT
CCGGTAAGCGGCAGGGTCGGAACAGGAGAGCGCACGAGGGAGCTTCCAGGGGGAAACGCCTGGTATCTTT
ATAGTCCTGTCGGGTTTCGCCACCTCTGACTTGAGCGTCGATTTTTGTGATGCTCGTCAGGGGGGCGGAG
CCTATGGAAAAACGCCAGCAACGCGGCCTTTTTACGGTTTCTGGCCTTTTGCTGGCCTTTTGCTCACATG
TTCTTTCCTGCGTTATCCCCTGATTCTGTGGATAACCGTATTACCGCCTTTGAGTGAGCTGATACCGCTC
GCCGCAGCCGAACGACCGAGCGCAGCGAGTCAGTGAGCGAGGAAGCGGAAGAGCGCCCAATACGCAAACC
GCCTCTCCCCGCGCGTTGGCCGATTCATTAATGCAGCTGGCACGACAGGTTTCCCGACTGGAAAGCGGGC
AGTGAGCGCAACGCAATTAATGTGAGTTAGCTCACTCATTAGGCACCCCAGGCTTTACACTTTATGCTTC
CGGCTCGTATGTTGTGTGGAATTGTGAGCGGATAACAATTTCACACAGGAAACAGCTATGACCATGATTA
CGCCAAGGTCGACTTAACCCTAGAAAGATAATCATATTGTGACGTACGTTAAAGATAATCATGCGTAAAA
TTGACGCATGTGTTTTATCGGTCTGTATATCGAGGTTTATTTATTAATTTGAATAGATATTAAGTTTTAT
TATATTTACACTTACATACTAATAATAAATTCAACAAACAATTTATTTATGTTTATTTATTTATTAAAAA
AAAACAAAAACTCAAAATTTCTTCTATAAAGTAACAAAACTTTTAGCAGTGAAAAAAATGCTTTATTTGT
GAAATTTGTGATGCTATTGCTTTATTTGTAACCATTATAAGCTGCAATAAACAAGTTAACAACAACAATT
GCATTCATTTTATGTTTCAGGTTCAGGGGGAGGTGTGGGAGGTTTTTTAAAGCAAGTAAAACCTCTACAA
ATGTGGTATGGCTGATTATGATCCTCTGGAGATTTAGCCCTCCCACACATAACCAGAGGGCAGCAATTCA
CGAATCCCAACTGCCGTCGGCTGTCCATCACTGTCCTTCACTATGGCTTTGATCCCAGGATGCAGATCGA
GAAGCACCTGTCGGCACCGTCCGCAGGGGCTCAAGATGCCCCTGTTCTCATTTCCGATCGCGACGATACA
AGTCAGGTTGCCAGCTGCCGCAGCAGCAGCAGTGCCCAGCACCACGAGTTCTGCACAAGGTCCCCCAGTA
AAATGATATACATTGACACCAGTGAAGATGCGGCCGTCGCTAGAGAGAGCTGCGCTGGCGACGCTGTAGT
CTTCAGAGATGGGGATGCTGTTGATTGTAGCCGTTGCTCTTTCAATGAGGGTGGATTCTTCTTGAGACAA
AGGCTTGGCCATGGGGCCGGGGTTCTCCTCCACGTCGCCGGCCTGCTTCAGCAGGCTGAAGTTGGTGGCG
CCGCTGCCCCCGGGGAGCATGTCAAGGTCAAAATCGTCAAGAGCGTCAGCAGGCAGCATATCAAGGTCAA
AGTCGTCAAGGGCATCGGCTGGGAGCATGTCTAAGTCAAAATCGTCAAGGGCGTCGGTCGGCCCGCCGCT
TTCGCACTTTAGCTGTTTCTCCAGGCCACATATGATTAGTTCCAGGCCGAAAAGGAAGGCAGGTTCGGCT
CCCTGCCGGTCGAACAGCTCAATTGCTTGTTTCAGAAGTGGGGGCATAGAATCGGTGGTAGGTGTCTCTC
TTTCCTCTTTTGCTACTTGATGCTCCTGTTCCTCCAATACGCAGCCCAGTGTAAAGTGGCCCACGGCGGA
CAGAGCGTACAGTGCGTTCTCCAGGGAGAAGCCTTGCTGACACAGGAACGCGAGCTGATTTTCCAGGGTT
TCGTACTGTTTCTCTGTTGGGCGGGTGCCGAGATGCACTTTAGCCCCGTCGCGATGTGAGAGGAGAGCAC
AGCGGTATGACTTGGCGTTGTTCCGCAGAAAGTCTTGCCATGACTCGCCTTCCAGGGGGCAGGAGTGGGT
ATGATGCCTGTCCAGCATCTCGATTGGCAGGGCATCGAGCAGGGCCCGCTTGTTCTTCACGTGCCAGTAC
AGGGTAGGCTGCTCAACTCCCAGCTTTTGAGCGAGTTTCCTTGTCGTCAGGCCTTCGATACCGACTCCAT
TGAGTAATTCCAGAGCAGAGTTTATGACTTTGCTCTTGTCCAGTCTAGACATCTTATCGTCATCGTCTTT
GTAATCCATGGTGGCGGATCCCGCGTCACGACACCTGTGTTCTGGCGGCAAACCCGTTGCGAAAAAGAAC
GTTCACGGCGACTACTGCACTTATATACGGTTCTCCCCCACCCTCGGGAAAAAGGCGGAGCCAGTACACG
ACATCACTTTCCCAGTTTACCCCGCGCCACCTTCTCTAGGCACCGGTTCAATTGCCGACCCCTCCCCCCA
ACTTCTCGGGGACTGTGGGCGATGTGCGCTCTGCCCACTGACGGGCACCGGAGCCACTCGAGTGGAATT
